>Addgene plasmid #212510 | pTwist-SARS-CoV-2 Spike-deltaC18 N460K(AAG) | addgene full sequence | sequence record 432825 | Addgene NGS Result
CATGTTTGTGTTCCTCGTTCTCCTGCCCCTCGTTTCTTCCCAATGCGTGAACCTCACAACTAGAACGCAG
CTCCCACCCGCTTACACGAACTCTTTTACTCGTGGAGTATACTATCCCGATAAAGTCTTTAGGTCCAGTG
TCCTTCATTCTACTCAAGACCTTTTCCTGCCATTCTTCTCAAATGTCACCTGGTTCCATGCTATCCACGT
TTCTGGCACCAACGGAACTAAACGATTTGATAATCCCGTCTTGCCATTTAACGATGGCGTATACTTTGCC
TCAACGGAGAAGTCCAACATTATCCGGGGATGGATATTTGGCACCACCCTGGACTCCAAGACACAGTCTC
TCCTCATTGTGAACAACGCCACCAATGTCGTCATCAAAGTCTGTGAATTTCAATTTTGTAACGATCCCTT
TCTCGGGGTTTATTATCATAAGAATAACAAGTCTTGGATGGAGTCAGAGTTCCGCGTTTACAGTTCCGCT
AACAACTGTACTTTTGAGTACGTTTCCCAACCATTTCTCATGGATCTTGAAGGGAAGCAAGGCAACTTCA
AGAATCTCCGCGAATTTGTGTTTAAGAATATAGACGGCTACTTCAAAATTTATAGCAAGCATACCCCGAT
AAATCTGGTTCGGGATCTCCCTCAAGGCTTCTCCGCGTTGGAACCCCTCGTGGACTTGCCGATTGGCATC
AACATCACCCGGTTCCAAACCCTTCTTGCCCTTCATCGAAGCTACCTCACGCCTGGCGACAGTAGTAGTG
GTTGGACAGCGGGCGCAGCAGCCTACTATGTGGGATATTTGCAACCACGCACCTTTCTTCTCAAATATAA
CGAAAACGGAACAATTACCGATGCCGTAGACTGTGCCCTCGATCCCCTGTCCGAAACTAAATGCACACTC
AAGTCCTTCACAGTTGAGAAAGGCATATACCAAACCAGTAACTTCCGCGTCCAACCCACCGAATCCATTG
TTCGATTCCCTAACATCACCAATTTGTGTCCTTTCGGTGAAGTATTTAATGCCACTCGATTTGCATCAGT
TTATGCCTGGAATCGCAAGCGAATATCAAATTGTGTTGCAGATTATAGTGTCCTGTATAATAGCGCATCA
TTCAGCACTTTTAAGTGTTATGGGGTCAGCCCTACGAAATTGAATGACTTGTGTTTTACCAACGTTTACG
CAGATTCTTTCGTCATACGCGGCGACGAAGTCCGACAGATTGCACCGGGGCAAACCGGAAAGATAGCAGA
CTATAATTATAAGTTGCCGGATGACTTCACCGGCTGCGTTATAGCATGGAACTCCAATAATCTCGATTCA
AAAGTCGGCGGCAACTATAATTATCTTTACCGCCTGTTTCGCAAGTCAAAGCTGAAGCCCTTTGAACGTG
ACATCTCCACCGAAATTTATCAAGCTGGCAGCACCCCATGTAATGGAGTGGAAGGGTTTAACTGTTATTT
TCCCCTTCAATCATACGGATTTCAACCAACAAATGGGGTGGGCTATCAACCATATCGGGTGGTAGTCTTG
AGCTTTGAGCTGCTCCACGCACCGGCTACAGTTTGCGGACCGAAGAAAAGCACTAACCTGGTGAAGAATA
AATGTGTGAACTTCAACTTTAATGGGCTCACCGGAACAGGGGTGCTGACAGAATCAAACAAGAAATTTCT
CCCTTTTCAACAATTTGGTAGAGACATTGCCGATACCACAGATGCCGTCCGCGATCCGCAAACACTGGAA
ATCCTCGATATAACACCCTGTAGCTTCGGCGGGGTCAGCGTGATAACTCCCGGAACGAACACATCCAACC
AAGTGGCTGTCCTGTATCAAGATGTCAACTGTACCGAAGTCCCTGTGGCGATACACGCCGACCAACTGAC
ACCCACCTGGAGAGTCTACTCAACAGGTTCCAATGTCTTTCAAACTAGAGCGGGTTGTCTCATTGGCGCT
GAGCATGTCAATAATTCATACGAATGTGATATTCCTATTGGGGCAGGAATCTGTGCGTCTTATCAAACTC
AAACGAACTCACCACGGCGCGCTCGCTCAGTAGCCAGCCAGTCCATAATCGCCTATACCATGAGTCTCGG
GGCTGAGAACTCCGTGGCTTATTCAAACAATTCCATCGCAATCCCAACTAACTTTACCATTAGCGTTACC
ACGGAAATCTTGCCCGTCAGCATGACTAAGACGAGCGTAGACTGTACGATGTATATCTGTGGGGATTCCA
CCGAGTGTAGCAACCTCTTGCTTCAATACGGGTCTTTCTGTACTCAACTCAACCGAGCATTGACCGGAAT
TGCGGTCGAACAAGACAAGAATACCCAAGAGGTGTTCGCACAAGTAAAGCAAATATACAAAACGCCGCCA
ATCAAAGATTTTGGCGGGTTTAATTTTAGCCAAATACTGCCAGACCCATCTAAGCCTTCAAAACGCAGCT
TTATCGAGGATCTGCTGTTCAACAAAGTTACGTTGGCTGACGCGGGTTTCATTAAGCAGTATGGGGATTG
TTTGGGAGACATTGCGGCCCGCGACCTTATCTGTGCTCAAAAATTCAATGGGTTGACAGTTCTGCCCCCT
CTGCTCACTGATGAGATGATTGCACAGTATACATCAGCATTGTTGGCAGGAACCATTACATCCGGCTGGA
CTTTTGGCGCGGGTGCGGCCCTTCAAATACCTTTCGCTATGCAAATGGCTTACAGATTCAATGGGATTGG
TGTCACGCAAAATGTATTGTATGAAAATCAGAAGCTGATCGCTAATCAATTTAACAGCGCGATTGGCAAG
ATCCAAGATTCACTGTCAAGCACAGCGTCCGCCCTCGGCAAACTCCAAGATGTTGTGAATCAAAACGCCC
AGGCCCTGAATACCCTCGTGAAGCAACTGAGTTCTAACTTCGGCGCAATCTCCAGCGTCCTCAACGACAT
ATTGTCCAGACTTGATAAGGTGGAAGCCGAGGTGCAAATTGATCGGCTCATCACAGGCAGGCTCCAGTCA
CTCCAAACTTATGTGACACAACAGTTGATCCGGGCTGCTGAGATACGAGCAAGCGCCAACCTGGCCGCCA
CTAAAATGTCAGAGTGCGTGCTCGGGCAGTCCAAACGGGTTGACTTTTGTGGCAAGGGCTATCACTTGAT
GTCCTTCCCCCAATCCGCCCCACATGGAGTGGTCTTTCTCCACGTCACTTATGTCCCTGCTCAAGAGAAG
AACTTTACGACAGCTCCAGCAATCTGTCACGATGGCAAAGCGCACTTTCCCAGGGAAGGCGTTTTCGTCA
GTAATGGCACGCATTGGTTTGTGACCCAAAGGAATTTCTATGAACCCCAAATCATAACCACTGACAATAC
ATTTGTCTCAGGCAACTGTGATGTGGTCATTGGGATCGTGAACAACACGGTATATGATCCCCTGCAACCC
GAGTTGGATAGCTTCAAAGAGGAATTGGATAAATACTTTAAGAATCATACTTCACCCGATGTTGATCTCG
GGGACATATCAGGAATAAATGCAAGTGTCGTCAACATTCAGAAAGAGATTGATCGCCTTAATGAGGTCGC
CAAGAACTTGAATGAATCTTTGATCGACTTGCAAGAACTGGGCAAATACGAACAATATATTAAATGGCCC
TGGTACATTTGGTTGGGCTTTATCGCCGGACTTATAGCTATCGTTATGGTCACAATTATGTTGTGCTGTA
TGACTAGCTGTTGTTCCTGCTTGAAAGGATGTTGCAGTTGCGGATCTTGTTGTAAATAAAGGATCCTCTA
GAAGTTGTCTCCTCCTGCACTGACTGACTGATACAATCGATTTCTGGATCCGCAGGCCTAATCAACCTCT
GGATTACAAAATTTGTGAAAGATTGACTGGTATTCTTAACTATGTTGCTCCTTTTACGCTATGTGGATAC
GCTGCTTTAATGCCTTTGTATCATGCTATTGCTTCCCGTATGGCTTTCATTTTCTCCTCCTTGTATAAAT
CCTGGTTGCTGTCTCTTTATGAGGAGTTGTGGCCCGTTGTCAGGCAACGTGGCGTGGTGTGCACTGTGTT
TGCTGACGCAACCCCCACTGGTTGGGGCATTGCCACCACCTGTCAGCTCCTTTCCGGGACTTTCGCTTTC
CCCCTCCCTATTGCCACGGCGGAACTCATCGCCGCCTGCCTTGCCCGCTGCTGGACAGGGGCTCGGCTGT
TGGGCACTGACAATTCCGTGGTGTTGTCGGGGAAGCTGACGTCCTTTCCATGGCTGCTCGCCTGTGTTGC
CACCTGGATTCTGCGCGGGACGTCCTTCTGCTACGTCCCTTCGGCCCTCAATCCAGCGGACCTTCCTTCC
CGCGGCCTGCTGCCGGCTCTGCGGCCTCTTCCGCGTCTTCGCCTTCGCCCTCAGACGAGTCGGATCTCCC
TTTGGGCCGCCTCCCCGCCTGTCTAGCTTGACTGACTGAGATACAGCGTACCTTCAGCTCACAGACATGA
TAAGATACATTGATGAGTTTGGACAAACCACAACTAGAATGCAGTGAAAAAAATGCTTTATTTGTGAAAT
TTGTGATGCTATTGCTTTATTTGTAACCATTATAAGCTGCAATAAACAAGTTAACAACAACAATTGCATT
CATTTTATGTTTCAGGTTCAGGGGGAGGTGTGGGAGGTTTTTTAAAGCAAGTAAAACCTCTACAAATGTG
GTATTGGCCCATCTCTATCGGTATCGTAGCATAACCCCTTGGGGCCTCTAAACGGGTCTTGAGGGGTTTT
TTGTGCCCCTCGGGCCGGATTGCTATCTACCGGCATTGGCGCAGAAAAAAATGCCTGATGCGACGCTGCG
CGTCTTATACTCCCACATATGCCAGATTCAGCAACGGATACGGCTTCCCCAACTTGCCCACTTCCATACG
TGTCCTCCTTACCAGAAATTTATCCTTAAGGTCGTCAGCTATCCTGCAGGCGATCTCTCGATTTCGATCA
AGACATTCCTTTAATGGTCTTTTCTGGACACCACTAGGGGTCAGAAGTAGTTCATCAAACTTTCTTCCCT
CCCTAATCTCATTGGTTACCTTGGGCTATCGAAACTTAATTAAGCGATCTGCATCTCAATTAGTCAGCAA
CCATAGTCCCGCCCCTAACTCCGCCCATCCCGCCCCTAACTCCGCCCAGTTCCGCCCATTCTCCGCCCCA
TCGCTGACTAATTTTTTTTATTTATGCAGAGGCCGAGGCCGCCTCGGCCTCTGAGCTATTCCAGAAGTAG
TGAGGAGGCTTTTTTGGAGGCCTAGGCTTTTGCAAAGGAGGTAGCCAACATGATTGAACAAGATGGATTG
CACGCAGGTTCTCCCGCCGCTTGGGTGGAGAGGCTATTCGGCTATGACTGGGCACAACAGACAATCGGCT
GCTCTGATGCCGCCGTGTTCCGGCTGTCAGCGCAGGGGCGCCCGGTTCTTTTTGTCAAGACCGACCTGTC
CGGTGCCCTGAATGAACTCCAGGACGAGGCAGCGCGGCTATCGTGGCTGGCCACGACGGGCGTTCCTTGC
GCAGCTGTGCTCGACGTTGTCACTGAAGCGGGAAGGGACTGGCTGCTATTGGGCGAAGTGCCGGGGCAGG
ATCTCCTGTCATCTCACCTTGCTCCTGCCGAGAAAGTATCCATCATGGCTGATGCAATGCGGCGGCTGCA
TACGCTTGATCCGGCTACCTGCCCATTCGACCACCAAGCGAAACATCGCATCGAGCGAGCACGTACTCGG
ATGGAAGCCGGTCTTGTCGATCAGGATGATCTGGACGAAGAGCATCAGGGGCTCGCGCCAGCCGAACTGT
TCGCCAGGCTCAAGGCGCGGATGCCCGACGGCGAGGATCTCGTCGTGACCCACGGCGATGCCTGCTTGCC
GAATATCATGGTGGAAAATGGCCGCTTTTCTGGATTCATCGACTGTGGCCGGCTGGGTGTGGCGGACCGC
TATCAGGACATAGCGTTGGCTACCCGTGATATTGCTGAAGAGCTTGGCGGCGAATGGGCTGACCGCTTCC
TCGTGCTTTACGGTATCGCCGCTCCCGATTCGCAGCGCATCGCCTTCTATCGCCTTCTTGACGAGTTCTT
CTAGTATGTAAGCCCTGTGCCTTCTAGTTGCCAGCCATCTGTTGTTTGCCCCTCCCCCGTGCCTTCCTTG
ACCCTGGAAGGTGCCACTCCCACTGTCCTTTCCTAATAAAATGAGGAAATTGCATCGCATTGTCTGAGTA
GGTGTCATTCTATTCTGGGGGGTGGGGTGGGGCAGGACAGCAAGGGGGAGGATTGGGAAGACAATAGCAG
GCATGCTGGGGATGCGGTGGGCTCTATGGTTAATTAACCAGTCAAGTCAGCTACTTGGCGAGATCGACTT
GTCTGGGTTTCGACTACGCTCAGAATTGCGTCAGTCAAGTTCGATCTGGTCCTTGCTATTGCACCCGTTC
TCCGATTACGAGTTTCATTTAAATCATGTGAGCAAAAGGCCAGCAAAAGGCCAGGAACCGTAAAAAGGCC
GCGTTGCTGGCGTTTTTCCATAGGCTCCGCCCCCCTGACGAGCATCACAAAAATCGACGCTCAAGTCAGA
GGTGGCGAAACCCGACAGGACTATAAAGATACCAGGCGTTTCCCCCTGGAAGCTCCCTCGTGCGCTCTCC
TGTTCCGACCCTGCCGCTTACCGGATACCTGTCCGCCTTTCTCCCTTCGGGAAGCGTGGCGCTTTCTCAT
AGCTCACGCTGTAGGTATCTCAGTTCGGTGTAGGTCGTTCGCTCCAAGCTGGGCTGTGTGCACGAACCCC
CCGTTCAGCCCGACCGCTGCGCCTTATCCGGTAACTATCGTCTTGAGTCCAACCCGGTAAGACACGACTT
ATCGCCACTGGCAGCAGCCACTGGTAACAGGATTAGCAGAGCGAGGTATGTAGGCGGTGCTACAGAGTTC
TTGAAGTGGTGGCCTAACTACGGCTACACTAGAAGAACAGTATTTGGTATCTGCGCTCTGCTGAAGCCAG
TTACCTTCGGAAAAAGAGTTGGTAGCTCTTGATCCGGCAAACAAACCACCGCTGGTAGCGGTGGTTTTTT
TGTTTGCAAGCAGCAGATTACGCGCAGAAAAAAAGGATCTCAAGAAGATCCTTTGATCTTTTCTACGGGG
TCTGACGCTCAGTGGAACGAAAACTCACGTTAAGGGATTTTGGTCATGAGATTATCAAAAAGGATCTTCA
CCTAGATCCTTTTAAATTAAAAATGAAGTTTTAAATCAATCTAAAGTATATATGAGTAAACTTGGTCTGA
CAGTTACCAATGCTTAATCAGTGAGGCACCTATCTCAGCGATCTGTCTATTTCGTTCATCCATAGTTGCA
TTTAAATTTCCGAACTCTCCAAGGCCCTCGTCGGAAAATCTTCAAACCTTTCGTCCGATCCATCTTGCAG
GCTACCTCTCGAACGAACTATCGCAAGTCTCTTGGCCGGCCTTGCGCCTTGGCTATTGCTTGGCAGCGCC
TATCGCCAGGTATTACTCCAATCCCGAATATCCGAGATCGGGATCACCCGAGAGAAGTTCAACCTACATC
CTCAATCCCGATCTATCCGAGATCCGAGGAATATCGAAATCGGGGCGCGCCTGGTGTACCGAGAACGATC
CTCTCAGTGCGAGTCTCGACGATCCATATCGTTGCTTGGCAGTCAGCCAGTCGGAATCCAGCTTGGGACC
CAGGAAGTCCAATCGTCAGATATTGTACTCAAGCCTGGTCACGGCAGCGTACCGATCTGTTTAAACCTAG
ATATTGATAGTCTGATCGGTCAACGTATAATCGAGTCCTAGCTTTTGCAAACATCTATCAAGAGACAGGA
TCAGCAGGAGGCTTTCGCATGAGTATTCAACATTTCCGTGTCGCCCTTATTCCCTTTTTTGCGGCATTTT
GCCTTCCTGTTTTTGCTCACCCAGAAACGCTGGTGAAAGTAAAAGATGCTGAAGATCAGTTGGGTGCGCG
AGTGGGTTACATCGAACTGGATCTCAACAGCGGTAAGATCCTTGAGAGTTTTCGCCCCGAAGAACGCTTT
CCAATGATGAGCACTTTTAAAGTTCTGCTATGTGGCGCGGTATTATCCCGTATTGACGCCGGGCAAGAGC
AACTCGGTCGCCGCATACACTATTCTCAGAATGACTTGGTTGAGTATTCACCAGTCACAGAAAAGCATCT
TACGGATGGCATGACAGTAAGAGAATTATGCAGTGCTGCCATAACCATGAGTGATAACACTGCGGCCAAC
TTACTTCTGACAACGATTGGAGGACCGAAGGAGCTAACCGCTTTTTTGCACAACATGGGGGATCATGTAA
CTCGCCTTGATCGTTGGGAACCGGAGCTGAATGAAGCCATACCAAACGACGAGCGTGACACCACGATGCC
TGTAGCAATGGCAACAACCTTGCGTAAACTATTAACTGGCGAACTACTTACTCTAGCTTCCCGGCAACAG
TTGATAGACTGGATGGAGGCGGATAAAGTTGCAGGACCACTTCTGCGCTCGGCCCTTCCGGCTGGCTGGT
TTATTGCTGATAAATCTGGAGCCGGTGAGCGTGGGTCTCGCGGTATCATTGCAGCACTGGGGCCAGATGG
TAAGCCCTCCCGTATCGTAGTTATCTACACGACGGGGAGTCAGGCAACTATGGATGAACGAAATAGACAG
ATCGCTGAGATAGGTGCCTCACTGATTAAGCATTGGTAACCGATTCTAGGTGCATTGGCGCAGAAAAAAA
TGCCTGATGCGACGCTGCGCGTCTTATACTCCCACATATGCCAGATTCAGCAACGGATACGGCTTCCCCA
ACTTGCCCACTTCCATACGTGTCCTCCTTACCAGAAATTTATCCTTAAGATCCCGAATCGTTTAAACTCG
ACTCTGGCTCTATCGAATCTCCGTCGTTTCGAGCTTACGCGAACAGCCGTGGCGCTCATTTGCTCGTCGG
GCATCGAATCTCGTCAGCTATCGTCAGCTTACCTTTTTGGCAGCGATCGCGGCTCCCGACATCTTGGACC
ATTAGCTCCACAGGTATCTTCTTCCCTCTAGTGGTCATAACAGCAGCTTCAGCTACCTCTCAATTCAAAA
AACCCCTCAAGACCCGTTTAGAGGCCCCAAGGGGTTATGCTATCAATCGTTGCGTTACACACACAAAAAA
CCAACACACATCCATCTTCGATGGATAGCGATTTTATTATCTAACTGCTGATCGAGTGTAGCCAGATCTA
GTAATCAATTACGGGGTCATTAGTTCATAGCCCATATATGGAGTTCCGCGTTACATAACTTACGGTAAAT
GGCCCGCCTGGCTGACCGCCCAACGACCCCCGCCCATTGACGTCAATAATGACGTATGTTCCCATAGTAA
CGCCAATAGGGACTTTCCATTGACGTCAATGGGTGGAGTATTTACGGTAAACTGCCCACTTGGCAGTACA
TCAAGTGTATCATATGCCAAGTACGCCCCCTATTGACGTCAATGACGGTAAATGGCCCGCCTGGCATTAT
GCCCAGTACATGACCTTATGGGACTTTCCTACTTGGCAGTACATCTACGTATTAGTCATCGCTATTACCA
TGCTGATGCGGTTTTGGCAGTACATCAATGGGCGTGGATAGCGGTTTGACTCACGGGGATTTCCAAGTCT
CCACCCCATTGACGTCAATGGGAGTTTGTTTTGGCACCAAAATCAACGGGACTTTCCAAAATGTCGTAAC
AACTCCGCCCCATTGACGCAAATGGGCGGTAGGCGTGTACGGTGGGAGGTCTATATAAGCAGAGCTGGTT
TAGTGAACCGTCAGATCGCCTGGAGACGCCATCCACGCTGTTTTGACCTCCATAGAAGACACCGGGACCG
ATCCAGCCTCCCCTCGAAGCTTACATGTGGTACCGAGCTCGGATCCTGAGAACTTCAGGGTGAGTCTATG
GGACCCTTGATGTTTTCTTTCCCCTTCTTTTCTATGGTTAAGTTCATGTCATAGGAAGGGGAGAAGTAAC
AGGGTACACATATTGACCAAATCAGGGTAATTTTGCATTTGTAATTTTAAAAAATGCTTTCTTCTTTTAA
TATACTTTTTTGTTTATCTTATTTCTAATACTTTCCCTAATCTCTTTCTTTCAGGGCAATAATGATACAA
TGTATCATGCCTCTTTGCACCATTCTAAAGAATAACAGTGATAATTTCTGGGTTAAGGCAATAGCAATAT
TTCTGCATATAAATATTTCTGCATATAAATTGTAACTGATGTAAGAGGTTTCATATTGCTAATAGCAGCT
ACAATCCAGCTACCATTCTGCTTTTATTTTATGGTTGGGATAAGGCTGGATTATTCTGAGTCCAAGCTAG
GCCCTTTTGCTAATCATGTTCATACCTCTTATCTTCCTCCCACAGCTCCTGGGCAACGTGCTGGTCTGTG
TGCTGGCCCATCACTTTGGCAAAGGCGGCCGC
Features (pLannotate 1.2.2; 21 found; start..end, strand, type, name):
      2..3766    +  CDS            S: SPIKE_SARS2 - Experimental evidence at protein level: Swiss-Prot protein existence level 1. [Spike glycoprotein]: May down-regulate host tetherin (BST2) by lysosomal degradation, thereby counteracting its antiviral activity. From Severe acute respiratory syndrome coronavirus 2 (2019-nCoV) (SARS-CoV-2).
   3840..4428    +  misc_feature   WPRE: woodchuck hepatitis virus posttranscriptional regulatory element
   4481..4602    -  polyA_signal   SV40 poly(A) signal: SV40 polyadenylation signal
   4625..4694    -  CDS            large T antigen (fragment): large T antigen from SV40 (simian virus 40)
   4717..4763    +  terminator     T7 terminator: transcription terminator for bacteriophage T7 RNA polymerase
   4793..4929    +  terminator     rrnG terminator: transcription terminator from the E. coli ribosomal RNA rrnG operon (Albrechtsen et al., 1991)
   4974..5045    +  misc_feature   3' β-globin insulator: insulator downstream of the human β-globin locus (Farrell et al., 2002)
   5090..5286    +  promoter       SV40 promoter: SV40 early promoter
   5300..6091    +  CDS            neo: KKA2_KLEPN - Also known as kan, nptII. Experimental evidence at protein level: Swiss-Prot protein existence level 1. Resistance to kanamycin, neomycin, paromomycin, ribostamycin, butirosin and gentamicin B. From Klebsiella pneumoniae.
   6105..6329    +  polyA_signal   bGH poly(A) signal: bovine growth hormone polyadenylation signal
   6525..7113    -  rep_origin     ori: high-copy-number ColE1/pMB1/pBR322/pUC origin of replication
   7285..7349    -  CDS            bla(M) (fragment): β-lactamase lacking the signal sequence; bla(M); allows cytosolic expression of β-lactamase
   7859..8719    +  CDS            AmpR: β-lactamase; bla; confers resistance to ampicillin, carbenicillin, and related antibiotics
   8732..8868    +  terminator     rrnG terminator: transcription terminator from the E. coli ribosomal RNA rrnG operon (Albrechtsen et al., 1991)
   9020..9091    +  misc_feature   5' β-globin insulator: insulator upstream of the human β-globin locus (Farrell et al., 2002)
   9096..9142    -  terminator     T7 terminator: transcription terminator for bacteriophage T7 RNA polymerase
   9160..9208    -  polyA_signal   poly(A) signal: synthetic polyadenylation signal
   9289..9592    +  enhancer       CMV enhancer: human cytomegalovirus immediate early enhancer
   9665..9682    -  promoter       CMV promoter (fragment): human cytomegalovirus (CMV) immediate early promoter
   9745..9796    +  promoter       CMVd2 promoter: truncated human cytomegalovirus (CMV) immediate early promoter that yields moderately reduced expression relative to the full-length promoter
   9930..10405   +  intron         β-globin intron: internally truncated intron from human β-globin
