[The description below was written by a language model from this plasmid's Addgene catalogue record and pLannotate feature annotations shown in this document.]
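Description:
pTwist-SARS-CoV-2 Spike-deltaC18 N460K(AAG) is a 10,462 nt mammalian expression plasmid built on the commercial pTwist-CMV-BetaGlobin-WPRE-Neo backbone. It encodes the SARS-CoV-2 spike glycoprotein carrying the single substitution N460K. The "(AAG)" in the name presumably indicates the codon used for the lysine, and "deltaC18" indicates a spike lacking its C-terminal 18 residues, a truncation commonly used to improve spike incorporation into pseudotyped particles. The record itself does not explain either term. In bacteria the plasmid is maintained at high copy through a ColE1/pUC-type origin and selected with ampicillin via the AmpR β-lactamase gene.

The spike open reading frame is preceded by a CMV enhancer, CMV promoter elements and a truncated human β-globin intron, which promotes splicing and efficient expression. The catalogue entry lists the promoter as CAG, whereas the backbone name and the annotated features point to a CMV enhancer/promoter with a β-globin intron, so this discrepancy should be noted. Downstream of the coding sequence, a WPRE enhances transcript stability and export, and an SV40 polyadenylation signal is annotated just after it, on the reverse strand. Bacterial and T7 terminators and short β-globin insulator elements flank the expression unit and help isolate it from neighbouring transcription. A separate cassette, consisting of the SV40 early promoter, the neo (nptII) gene and a bGH poly(A) signal, would allow G418 selection of stably transfected mammalian cells.

The stated purpose is pseudovirus production: the plasmid supplies the mutant spike as the envelope protein. According to the associated publication title, the work concerned SARS-CoV-2 escape from mRNA vaccine-induced humoral immunity.
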