Addgene plasmid #212510: pTwist-SARS-CoV-2 Spike-deltaC18 N460K(AAG)
Purpose: Encodes SARS-CoV-2 spike N460K for pseudovirus production
Depositing lab: Alejandro Balazs. Depositing organization: Massachusetts General Hospital. Publication: Ongoing evolution of SARS-CoV-2 drives escape from mRNA vaccine-induced humoral immunity. Roederer AL, Cao Y, Denis KS, Sheehan ML, Li CJ, Lam EC, Gregory DJ, Poznansky MC, Iafrate AJ, Canaday DH, Gravenstein S, Garcia-Beltran WF, Balazs AB. medRxiv [Preprint]. 2024 Mar 7:2024.03.05.24303815. doi: 10.1101/2024.03.05.24303815. PubMed 38496628.
Backbone
  Vector backbone: pTwist-CMV-BetaGlobin-WPRE-Neo
  Backbone manufacturer: Twist
  Vector type: Mammalian Expression
Growth in bacteria
  Bacterial resistance: Ampicillin, 100 μg/mL
  Growth temperature: 37°C
  Growth strain: DH5alpha
  Copy number: High Copy
Gene/Insert
  Gene/Insert name: SARS-CoV-2 Spike N460K
  Species: Severe acute respiratory syndrome coronavirus 2
  Mutation: N460K
  Entrez Gene: S (a.k.a. GU280_gp02, spike glycoprotein)
  Promoter: CAG
  Cloning method: Ligation Independent Cloning
Terms and licenses: Academic/Nonprofit Terms; Industry Terms: Not Available to Industry
Depositor comments: Please visit https://www.medrxiv.org/content/10.1101/2024.03.05.24303815v1 for medRxiv preprint.
How to cite: pTwist-SARS-CoV-2 Spike-deltaC18 N460K(AAG) was a gift from Alejandro Balazs (Addgene plasmid # 212510 ; http://n2t.net/addgene:212510 ; RRID:Addgene_212510)
